>Addgene plasmid #234762 | pcDNA3.1-PDGFRA-V561D-V5/HIS | addgene full sequence | sequence record 468956 | Addgene NGS Result
GCCCAGTTCCGCCCATTCTCCGCCCCATGGCTGACTAATTTTTTTTATTTATGCAGAGGCCGAGGCCGCC
TCTGCCTCTGAGCTATTCCAGAAGTAGTGAGGAGGCTTTTTTGGAGGCCTAGGCTTTTGCAAAAAGCTCC
CGGGAGCTTGTATATCCATTTTCGGATCTGATCAAGAGACAGGATGAGGATCGTTTCGCATGATTGAACA
AGATGGATTGCACGCAGGTTCTCCGGCCGCTTGGGTGGAGAGGCTATTCGGCTATGACTGGGCACAACAG
ACAATCGGCTGCTCTGATGCCGCCGTGTTCCGGCTGTCAGCGCAGGGGCGCCCGGTTCTTTTTGTCAAGA
CCGACCTGTCCGGTGCCCTGAATGAACTGCAGGACGAGGCAGCGCGGCTATCGTGGCTGGCCACGACGGG
CGTTCCTTGCGCAGCTGTGCTCGACGTTGTCACTGAAGCGGGAAGGGACTGGCTGCTATTGGGCGAAGTG
CCGGGGCAGGATCTCCTGTCATCTCACCTTGCTCCTGCCGAGAAAGTATCCATCATGGCTGATGCAATGC
GGCGGCTGCATACGCTTGATCCGGCTACCTGCCCATTCGACCACCAAGCGAAACATCGCATCGAGCGAGC
ACGTACTCGGATGGAAGCCGGTCTTGTCGATCAGGATGATCTGGACGAAGAGCATCAGGGGCTCGCGCCA
GCCGAACTGTTCGCCAGGCTCAAGGCGCGCATGCCCGACGGCGAGGATCTCGTCGTGACCCATGGCGATG
CCTGCTTGCCGAATATCATGGTGGAAAATGGCCGCTTTTCTGGATTCATCGACTGTGGCCGGCTGGGTGT
GGCGGACCGCTATCAGGACATAGCGTTGGCTACCCGTGATATTGCTGAAGAGCTTGGCGGCGAATGGGCT
GACCGCTTCCTCGTGCTTTACGGTATCGCCGCTCCCGATTCGCAGCGCATCGCCTTCTATCGCCTTCTTG
ACGAGTTCTTCTGAGCGGGACTCTGGGGTTCGCGAAATGACCGACCAAGCGACGCCCAACCTGCCATCAC
GAGATTTCGATTCCACCGCCGCCTTCTATGAAAGGTTGGGCTTCGGAATCGTTTTCCGGGACGCCGGCTG
GATGATCCTCCAGCGCGGGGATCTCATGCTGGAGTTCTTCGCCCACCCCAACTTGTTTATTGCAGCTTAT
AATGGTTACAAATAAAGCAATAGCATCACAAATTTCACAAATAAAGCATTTTTTTCACTGCATTCTAGTT
GTGGTTTGTCCAAACTCATCAATGTATCTTATCATGTCTGTATACCGTCGACCTCTAGCTAGAGCTTGGC
GTAATCATGGTCATAGCTGTTTCCTGTGTGAAATTGTTATCCGCTCACAATTCCACACAACATACGAGCC
GGAAGCATAAAGTGTAAAGCCTGGGGTGCCTAATGAGTGAGCTAACTCACATTAATTGCGTTGCGCTCAC
TGCCCGCTTTCCAGTCGGGAAACCTGTCGTGCCAGCTGCATTAATGAATCGGCCAACGCGCGGGGAGAGG
CGGTTTGCGTATTGGGCGCTCTTCCGCTTCCTCGCTCACTGACTCGCTGCGCTCGGTCGTTCGGCTGCGG
CGAGCGGTATCAGCTCACTCAAAGGCGGTAATACGGTTATCCACAGAATCAGGGGATAACGCAGGAAAGA
ACATGTGAGCAAAAGGCCAGCAAAAGGCCAGGAACCGTAAAAAGGCCGCGTTGCTGGCGTTTTTCCATAG
GCTCCGCCCCCCTGACGAGCATCACAAAAATCGACGCTCAAGTCAGAGGTGGCGAAACCCGACAGGACTA
TAAAGATACCAGGCGTTTCCCCCTGGAAGCTCCCTCGTGCGCTCTCCTGTTCCGACCCTGCCGCTTACCG
GATACCTGTCCGCCTTTCTCCCTTCGGGAAGCGTGGCGCTTTCTCATAGCTCACGCTGTAGGTATCTCAG
TTCGGTGTAGGTCGTTCGCTCCAAGCTGGGCTGTGTGCACGAACCCCCCGTTCAGCCCGACCGCTGCGCC
TTATCCGGTAACTATCGTCTTGAGTCCAACCCGGTAAGACACGACTTATCGCCACTGGCAGCAGCCACTG
GTAACAGGATTAGCAGAGCGAGGTATGTAGGCGGTGCTACAGAGTTCTTGAAGTGGTGGCCTAACTACGG
CTACACTAGAAGAACAGTATTTGGTATCTGCGCTCTGCTGAAGCCAGTTACCTTCGGAAAAAGAGTTGGT
AGCTCTTGATCCGGCAAACAAACCACCGCTGGTAGCGGTGGTTTTTTTGTTTGCAAGCAGCAGATTACGC
GCAGAAAAAAAGGATCTCAAGAAGATCCTTTGATCTTTTCTACGGGGTCTGACGCTCAGTGGAACGAAAA
CTCACGTTAAGGGATTTTGGTCATGAGATTATCAAAAAGGATCTTCACCTAGATCCTTTTAAATTAAAAA
TGAAGTTTTAAATCAATCTAAAGTATATATGAGTAAACTTGGTCTGACAGTTACCAATGCTTAATCAGTG
AGGCACCTATCTCAGCGATCTGTCTATTTCGTTCATCCATAGTTGCCTGACTCCCCGTCGTGTAGATAAC
TACGATACGGGAGGGCTTACCATCTGGCCCCAGTGCTGCAATGATACCGCGAGACCCACGCTCACCGGCT
CCAGATTTATCAGCAATAAACCAGCCAGCCGGAAGGGCCGAGCGCAGAAGTGGTCCTGCAACTTTATCCG
CCTCCATCCAGTCTATTAATTGTTGCCGGGAAGCTAGAGTAAGTAGTTCGCCAGTTAATAGTTTGCGCAA
CGTTGTTGCCATTGCTACAGGCATCGTGGTGTCACGCTCGTCGTTTGGTATGGCTTCATTCAGCTCCGGT
TCCCAACGATCAAGGCGAGTTACATGATCCCCCATGTTGTGCAAAAAAGCGGTTAGCTCCTTCGGTCCTC
CGATCGTTGTCAGAAGTAAGTTGGCCGCAGTGTTATCACTCATGGTTATGGCAGCACTGCATAATTCTCT
TACTGTCATGCCATCCGTAAGATGCTTTTCTGTGACTGGTGAGTACTCAACCAAGTCATTCTGAGAATAG
TGTATGCGGCGACCGAGTTGCTCTTGCCCGGCGTCAATACGGGATAATACCGCGCCACATAGCAGAACTT
TAAAAGTGCTCATCATTGGAAAACGTTCTTCGGGGCGAAAACTCTCAAGGATCTTACCGCTGTTGAGATC
CAGTTCGATGTAACCCACTCGTGCACCCAACTGATCTTCAGCATCTTTTACTTTCACCAGCGTTTCTGGG
TGAGCAAAAACAGGAAGGCAAAATGCCGCAAAAAAGGGAATAAGGGCGACACGGAAATGTTGAATACTCA
TACTCTTCCTTTTTCAATATTATTGAAGCATTTATCAGGGTTATTGTCTCATGAGCGGATACATATTTGA
ATGTATTTAGAAAAATAAACAAATAGGGGTTCCGCGCACATTTCCCCGAAAAGTGCCACCTGACGTCGAC
GGATCGGGAGATCTCCCGATCCCCTATGGTGCACTCTCAGTACAATCTGCTCTGATGCCGCATAGTTAAG
CCAGTATCTGCTCCCTGCTTGTGTGTTGGAGGTCGCTGAGTAGTGCGCGAGCAAAATTTAAGCTACAACA
AGGCAAGGCTTGACCGACAATTGCATGAAGAATCTGCTTAGGGTTAGGCGTTTTGCGCTGCTTCGCGATG
TACGGGCCAGATATACGCGTTGACATTGATTATTGACTAGTTATTAATAGTAATCAATTACGGGGTCATT
AGTTCATAGCCCATATATGGAGTTCCGCGTTACATAACTTACGGTAAATGGCCCGCCTGGCTGACCGCCC
AACGACCCCCGCCCATTGACGTCAATAATGACGTATGTTCCCATAGTAACGCCAATAGGGACTTTCCATT
GACGTCAATGGGTGGAGTATTTACGGTAAACTGCCCACTTGGCAGTACATCAAGTGTATCATATGCCAAG
TACGCCCCCTATTGACGTCAATGACGGTAAATGGCCCGCCTGGCATTATGCCCAGTACATGACCTTATGG
GACTTTCCTACTTGGCAGTACATCTACGTATTAGTCATCGCTATTACCATGGTGATGCGGTTTTGGCAGT
ACATCAATGGGCGTGGATAGCGGTTTGACTCACGGGGATTTCCAAGTCTCCACCCCATTGACGTCAATGG
GAGTTTGTTTTGGCACCAAAATCAACGGGACTTTCCAAAATGTCGTAACAACTCCGCCCCATTGACGCAA
ATGGGCGGTAGGCGTGTACGGTGGGAGGTCTATATAAGCAGAGCTCTCTGGCTAACTAGAGAACCCACTG
CTTACTGGCTTATCGAAATTAATACGACTCACTATAGGGAGACCCAAGCTGGCTAGTTAAGCTTGGTACC
GAGCTCGGATCCAGTACCCTTCACCATGGGGACTTCCCATCCGGCGTTCCTGGTCTTAGGCTGTCTTCTC
ACAGGGCTGAGCCTAATCCTCTGCCAGCTTTCATTACCCTCTATCCTTCCAAATGAAAATGAAAAGGTTG
TGCAGCTGAATTCATCCTTTTCTCTGAGATGCTTTGGGGAGAGTGAAGTGAGCTGGCAGTACCCCATGTC
TGAAGAAGAGAGCTCCGATGTGGAAATCAGAAATGAAGAAAACAACAGCGGCCTTTTTGTGACGGTCTTG
GAAGTGAGCAGTGCCTCGGCGGCCCACACAGGGTTGTACACTTGCTATTACAACCACACTCAGACAGAAG
AGAATGAGCTTGAAGGCAGGCACATTTACATCTATGTGCCAGACCCAGATGTAGCCTTTGTACCTCTAGG
AATGACGGATTATTTAGTCATCGTGGAGGATGATGATTCTGCCATTATACCTTGTCGCACAACTGATCCC
GAGACTCCTGTAACCTTACACAACAGTGAGGGGGTGGTACCTGCCTCCTACGACAGCAGACAGGGCTTTA
ATGGGACCTTCACTGTAGGGCCCTATATCTGTGAGGCCACCGTCAAAGGAAAGAAGTTCCAGACCATCCC
ATTTAATGTTTATGCTTTAAAAGCAACATCAGAGCTGGATCTAGAAATGGAAGCTCTTAAAACCGTGTAT
AAGTCAGGGGAAACGATTGTGGTCACCTGTGCTGTTTTTAACAATGAGGTGGTTGACCTTCAATGGACTT
ACCCTGGAGAAGTGAAAGGCAAAGGCATCACAATGCTGGAAGAAATCAAAGTCCCATCCATCAAATTGGT
GTACACTTTGACGGTCCCCGAGGCCACGGTGAAAGACAGTGGAGATTACGAATGTGCTGCCCGCCAGGCT
ACCAGGGAGGTCAAAGAAATGAAGAAAGTCACTATTTCTGTCCATGAGAAAGGTTTCATTGAAATCAAAC
CCACCTTCAGCCAGTTGGAAGCTGTCAACCTGCATGAAGTCAAACATTTTGTTGTAGAGGTGCGGGCCTA
CCCACCTCCCAGGATATCCTGGCTGAAAAACAATCTGACTCTGATTGAAAATCTCACTGAGATCACCACT
GATGTGGAAAAGATTCAGGAAATAAGGTATCGAAGCAAATTAAAGCTGATCCGTGCTAAGGAAGAAGACA
GTGGCCATTATACTATTGTAGCTCAAAATGAAGATGCTGTGAAGAGCTATACTTTTGAACTGTTAACTCA
AGTTCCTTCATCCATTCTGGACTTGGTCGATGATCACCATGGCTCAACTGGGGGACAGACGGTGAGGTGC
ACAGCTGAAGGCACGCCGCTTCCTGATATTGAGTGGATGATATGCAAAGATATTAAGAAATGTAATAATG
AAACTTCCTGGACTATTTTGGCCAACAATGTCTCAAACATCATCACGGAGATCCACTCCCGAGACAGGAG
TACCGTGGAGGGCCGTGTGACTTTCGCCAAAGTGGAGGAGACCATCGCCGTGCGATGCCTGGCTAAGAAT
CTCCTTGGAGCTGAGAACCGAGAGCTGAAGCTGGTGGCTCCCACCCTGCGTTCTGAACTCACGGTGGCTG
CTGCAGTCCTGGTGCTGTTGGTGATTGTGATCATCTCACTTATTGTCCTGGTTGTCATTTGGAAACAGAA
ACCGAGGTATGAAATTCGCTGGAGGGACATTGAATCAATCAGCCCGGATGGACATGAATATATTTATGTG
GACCCGATGCAGCTGCCTTATGACTCAAGATGGGAGTTTCCAAGAGATGGACTAGTGCTTGGTCGGGTCT
TGGGGTCTGGAGCGTTTGGGAAGGTGGTTGAAGGAACAGCCTATGGATTAAGCCGGTCCCAACCTGTCAT
GAAAGTTGCAGTGAAGATGCTAAAACCCACGGCCAGATCCAGTGAAAAACAAGCTCTCATGTCTGAACTG
AAGATAATGACTCACCTGGGGCCACATTTGAACATTGTAAACTTGCTGGGAGCCTGCACCAAGTCAGGCC
CCATTTACATCATCACAGAGTATTGCTTCTATGGAGATTTGGTCAACTATTTGCATAAGAATAGGGATAG
CTTCCTGAGCCACCACCCAGAGAAGCCAAAGAAAGAGCTGGATATCTTTGGATTGAACCCTGCTGATGAA
AGCACACGGAGCTATGTTATTTTATCTTTTGAAAACAATGGTGACTACATGGACATGAAGCAGGCTGATA
CTACACAGTATGTCCCCATGCTAGAAAGGAAAGAGGTTTCTAAATATTCCGACATCCAGAGATCACTCTA
TGATCGTCCAGCCTCATATAAGAAGAAATCTATGTTAGACTCAGAAGTCAAAAACCTCCTTTCAGATGAT
AACTCAGAAGGCCTTACTTTATTGGATTTGTTGAGCTTCACCTATCAAGTTGCCCGAGGAATGGAGTTTT
TGGCTTCAAAAAATTGTGTCCACCGTGATCTGGCTGCTCGCAACGTCCTCCTGGCACAAGGAAAAATTGT
GAAGATCTGTGACTTTGGCCTGGCCAGAGACATCATGCATGATTCGAACTATGTGTCGAAAGGCAGTACC
TTTCTGCCCGTGAAGTGGATGGCTCCTGAGAGCATCTTTGACAACCTCTACACCACACTGAGTGATGTCT
GGTCTTATGGCATTCTGCTCTGGGAGATCTTTTCCCTTGGTGGCACCCCTTACCCCGGCATGATGGTGGA
TTCTACTTTCTACAATAAGATCAAGAGTGGGTACCGGATGGCCAAGCCTGACCACGCTACCAGTGAAGTC
TACGAGATCATGGTGAAATGCTGGAACAGTGAGCCGGAGAAGAGACCCTCCTTTTACCACCTGAGTGAGA
TTGTGGAGAATCTGCTGCCTGGACAATATAAAAAGAGTTATGAAAAAATTCACCTGGACTTCCTGAAGAG
TGACCATCCTGCTGTGGCACGCATGCGTGTGGACTCAGACAATGCATACATTGGTGTCACCTACAAAAAC
GAGGAAGACAAGCTGAAGGACTGGGAGGGTGGTCTGGATGAGCAGAGACTGAGCGCTGACAGTGGCTACA
TCATTCCTCTGCCTGACATTGACCCTGTCCCTGAGGAGGAGGACCTGGGCAAGAGGAACAGACACAGCTC
GCAGACCTCTGAAGAGAGTGCCATTGAGACGGGTTCCAGCAGTTCCACCTTCATCAAGAGAGAGGACGAG
ACCATTGAAGACATCGACATGATGGACGACATCGGCATAGACTCTTCAGACCTGGTGGAAGACAGCTTTC
TTAAGGGTCAAGACAATTCTGCAGATATCCAGCACAGTGGCGGCCGCTCGAGTCTAGAGGGCCCGCGGTT
CGAAGGTAAGCCTATCCCTAACCCTCTCCTCGGTCTCGATTCTACGCGTACCGGTCATCATCACCATCAC
CATTGAGTTTAAACCCGCTGATCAGCCTCGACTGTGCCTTCTAGTTGCCAGCCATCTGTTGTTTGCCCCT
CCCCCGTGCCTTCCTTGACCCTGGAAGGTGCCACTCCCACTGTCCTTTCCTAATAAAATGAGGAAATTGC
ATCGCATTGTCTGAGTAGGTGTCATTCTATTCTGGGGGGTGGGGTGGGGCAGGACAGCAAGGGGGAGGAT
TGGGAAGACAATAGCAGGCATGCTGGGGATGCGGTGGGCTCTATGGCTTCTGAGGCGGAAAGAACCAGCT
GGGGCTCTAGGGGGTATCCCC
[124 nt withheld, positions 8142-8265]
C
[91 nt withheld, positions 8267-8357]
A
[49 nt withheld, positions 8359-8407]
CCTTTGACGTTGGAGTCCACGTTCTTT
[37 nt withheld, positions 8435-8471]
ACCCTATCTCGGTCTATTCTTTTGATTTATAAGGGATTTTGCCGATTTCGGCCTATTGGTTAAAAAATGA
GCTGATTTAACAAAAATTTAACGCGAATTAATTCTGTGGAATGTGTGTCAGTTAGGGTGTGGAAAGTCCC
CAGGCTCCCCAGCAGGCAGAAGTATGCAAAGCATGCATCTCAATTAGTCAGCAACCAGGTGTGGAAAGTC
CCCAGGCTCCCCAGCAGGCAGAAGTATGCAAAGCATGCATCTCAATTAGTCAGCAACCATAGTCCCGCCC
CTAACTCCGCCCATCCCGCCCCTAACTCC
Features (pLannotate 1.2.2; 21 found; start..end, strand, type, name):
    200..991     +  CDS            neo: KKA2_KLEPN - Also known as kan, nptII. Experimental evidence at protein level: Swiss-Prot protein existence level 1. Resistance to kanamycin, neomycin, paromomycin, ribostamycin, butirosin and gentamicin B. From Klebsiella pneumoniae.
   1017..1175    +  CDS            ble (fragment): BLE_KLEPN - Experimental evidence at protein level: Swiss-Prot protein existence level 1. Binding protein with a strong affinity to the bleomycin family of antibiotics. Binds to CL990; an antimitotic-antibiotic compound. From Klebsiella pneumoniae.
   1170..1291    +  polyA_signal   SV40 poly(A) signal: SV40 polyadenylation signal
   1364..1380    -  protein_bind   lac operator: The lac repressor binds to the lac operator to inhibit transcription in E. coli. This inhibition can be relieved by adding lactose or isopropyl-β-D-thiogalactopyranoside (IPTG). lac repressor encoded by lacI
   1388..1418    -  promoter       lac promoter: promoter for the E. coli lac operon
   1433..1454    -  protein_bind   CAP binding site: CAP binding activates transcription in the presence of cAMP. E. coli catabolite activator protein
   1467..1559    -  CDS            lacI (fragment): lac repressor; lacI; The lac repressor binds to the lac operator to inhibit transcription in E. coli. This inhibition can be relieved by adding lactose or isopropyl-β-D-thiogalactopyranoside (IPTG).
   1742..2330    -  rep_origin     ori: high-copy-number ColE1/pMB1/pBR322/pUC origin of replication
   2501..3361    -  CDS            AmpR: β-lactamase; bla; confers resistance to ampicillin, carbenicillin, and related antibiotics
   3362..3466    -  promoter       AmpR promoter: bla
   3525..3577    -  misc_feature   bom (fragment): basis of mobility region from pBR322
   3732..4111    +  enhancer       CMV enhancer: human cytomegalovirus immediate early enhancer
   4112..4315    +  promoter       CMV promoter: human cytomegalovirus (CMV) immediate early promoter
   4311..4344    +  LTR            5' LTR (truncated) (fragment): truncated 5' long terminal repeat (LTR) from HIV-1
   4360..4378    +  promoter       T7 promoter: promoter for bacteriophage T7 RNA polymerase
   4436..7702    +  CDS            PDGFRA: PGFRA_HUMAN - Also known as PDGFR2, RHEPDGFRA. Experimental evidence at protein level: Swiss-Prot protein existence level 1. Tyrosine-protein kinase that acts as a cell-surface receptor for PDGFA, PDGFB and PDGFC and plays an essential role in the regulation of embryonic development, cell proliferation, survival and chemotaxis. Depending on the context, promotes or inhibits cell proliferation and cell migration. Plays an important role in the differentiation of bone marrow-derived mesenchymal stem cells. Required for normal skeleton development and cephalic closure during embryonic development
   7775..7816    +  CDS            V5 tag: epitope tag from simian virus 5
   7872..8096    +  polyA_signal   bGH poly(A) signal: bovine growth hormone polyadenylation signal
   8100..8121    +  promoter       SV40 promoter (fragment): SV40 enhancer and early promoter
   8142..8570    +  rep_origin     f1 ori (sequence partly withheld): f1 bacteriophage origin of replication; arrow indicates direction of (+) strand synthesis
   8584..133     +  promoter       SV40 promoter (across the origin): SV40 enhancer and early promoter
