[The description below was written by a language model from this plasmid's Addgene catalogue record and pLannotate feature annotations shown in this document.]
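Description:
pcDNA3.1-PDGFRA-V561D-V5/HIS is a mammalian expression plasmid built on the Invitrogen pcDNA3.1-V5/His backbone by TOPO cloning, with a sequenced length of about 8.8 kb. It is propagated in E. coli as a high-copy plasmid through a ColE1/pUC-type origin and selected with ampicillin via the β-lactamase gene. An f1 origin is also present. For selection in mammalian cells the backbone carries a neomycin phosphotransferase gene driven by the SV40 enhancer/early promoter and terminated by an SV40 polyadenylation signal, which allows G418 selection of stable transfectants. Short annotated fragments of ble, lacI, the lac promoter/operator region, bom and an HIV-1 LTR appear to be backbone remnants or incidental matches rather than functional parts.

The payload is the full-length human PDGFRA receptor tyrosine kinase carrying the V561D substitution. It is transcribed from the CMV immediate early enhancer and promoter and terminated by the bovine growth hormone polyadenylation signal. A T7 promoter lies between the CMV promoter and the coding sequence and could support in vitro transcription. The receptor is fused at its C terminus to the vector's V5/His tag. The feature table annotates the V5 epitope downstream of the PDGFRA reading frame but does not separately list the polyhistidine stretch named in the catalogue entry. According to the record, V561D is a constitutively activating variant associated with gastrointestinal stromal tumor and GIST-Plus syndrome. The plasmid therefore serves to express this activated receptor in mammalian cells, with the tags available for detecting or purifying the protein, for example in studies of oncogenic kinase signalling and inhibitor sensitivity.
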