Addgene plasmid #234762: pcDNA3.1-PDGFRA-V561D-V5/HIS
Purpose: Expression of the V561D mutant variant of human PDGFRA, which is associated with Gastrointestinal Stromal Tumor and GIST-Plus Syndrome, , constantly activated
Depositing lab: Pavel Krejčí. Depositing organization: Masaryk University. Publication: Inhibitor repurposing reveals ALK, LTK, FGFR, RET and TRK kinases as the targets of AZD1480. Gudernova I, Balek L, Varecha M, Kucerova JF, Kunova Bosakova M, Fafilek B, Palusova V, Uldrijan S, Trantirek L, Krejci P. Oncotarget. 2017 Nov 27;8(65):109319-109331. doi: 10.18632/oncotarget.22674. eCollection 2017 Dec 12. PubMed 29312610.
Backbone
  Vector backbone: pcDNA3.1-V5/His
  Backbone manufacturer: Invitrogen
  Vector type: Mammalian Expression
Growth in bacteria
  Bacterial resistance: Ampicillin, 100 μg/mL
  Growth temperature: 37°C
  Growth strain: DH5alpha
  Copy number: High Copy
Gene/Insert
  Gene/Insert name: PDGFRA-V561D receptor tyrosine kinase, full length
  Species: H. sapiens (human)
  Mutation: V561D substitution
  Entrez Gene: PDGFRA (a.k.a. CD140A, PDGFR-2, PDGFR2)
  Promoter: CMV
  Tag / fusion protein: V5/His (C terminal on insert)
  Cloning method: TOPO Cloning
Terms and licenses: Academic/Nonprofit Terms; Industry Terms: Not Available to Industry
How to cite: pcDNA3.1-PDGFRA-V561D-V5/HIS was a gift from Pavel Krejčí (Addgene plasmid # 234762 ; http://n2t.net/addgene:234762 ; RRID:Addgene_234762)
